>Addgene plasmid #85733 | pQE60-mPU.1-ETS | addgene full sequence | sequence record 175401 | pQE60-mPU.1-ETS; Addgene NGS Result
TCATAAAAAATTTATTTGCTTTGTGAGCGGATAACAATTATAATAGATTCAATTGTGAGCGGATAACAAT
TTCACACAGAATTCATTAAAGAGGAGAAATTAACCATGGGCAGCAAGAAGAAGATTCGTCTGTACCAATT
CCTGCTCGATTTGCTGCGGTCAGGAGATATGAAAGACTCGATCTGGTGGGTCGATAAAGACAAAGGTACC
TTTCAATTCAGTTCTAAACATAAAGAGGCATTAGCGCACAGGTGGGGAATTCAGAAGGGCAATCGCAAGA
AGATGACATACCAGAAGATGGCGCGTGCTCTGCGCAACTATGGCAAGACTGGTGAAGTTAAGAAAGTGAA
GAAGAAATTGACGTATCAGTTTAGCGGCGAAGTATTAGGGCGTGGTGGGCTGGCCGAAAGACGCCTTCCG
CCACATCTAGTGCCTCGAGGTTCCAGATCTCATCACCATCACCATCACTAAGCTTAATTAGCTGAGCTTG
GACTCCTGTTGATAGATCCAGTAATGACCTCAGAACTCCATCTGGATTTGTTCAGAACGCTCGGTTGCCG
CCGGGCGTTTTTTATTGGTGAGAATCCAAGCTAGCTTGGCGAGATTTTCAGGAGCTAAGGAAGCTAAAAT
GGAGAAAAAAATCACTGGATATACCACCGTTGATATATCCCAATGGCATCGTAAAGAACATTTTGAGGCA
TTTCAGTCAGTTGCTCAATGTACCTATAACCAGACCGTTCAGCTGGATATTACGGCCTTTTTAAAGACCG
TAAAGAAAAATAAGCACAAGTTTTATCCGGCCTTTATTCACATTCTTGCCCGCCTGATGAATGCTCATCC
GGAATTTCGTATGGCAATGAAAGACGGTGAGCTGGTGATATGGGATAGTGTTCACCCTTGTTACACCGTT
TTCCATGAGCAAACTGAAACGTTTTCATCGCTCTGGAGTGAATACCACGACGATTTCCGGCAGTTTCTAC
ACATATATTCGCAAGATGTGGCGTGTTACGGTGAAAACCTGGCCTATTTCCCTAAAGGGTTTATTGAGAA
TATGTTTTTCGTCTCAGCCAATCCCTGGGTGAGTTTCACCAGTTTTGATTTAAACGTGGCCAATATGGAC
AACTTCTTCGCCCCCGTTTTCACCATGCATGGGCAAATATTATACGCAAGGCGACAAGGTGCTGATGCCG
CTGGCGATTCAGGTTCATCATGCCGTTTGTGATGGCTTCCATGTCGGCAGAATGCTTAATGAATTACAAC
AGTACTGCGATGAGTGGCAGGGCGGGGCGTAATTTTTTTAAGGCAGTTATTGGTGCCCTTAAACGCCTGG
GGTAATGACTCTCTAGCTTGAGGCATCAAATAAAACGAAAGGCTCAGTCGAAAGACTGGGCCTTTCGTTT
TATCTGTTGTTTGTCGGTGAACGCTCTCCTGAGTAGGACAAATCCGCCCTCTAGAGCTGCCTCGCGCGTT
TCGGTGATGACGGTGAAAACCTCTGACACATGCAGCTCCCGGAGACGGTCACAGCTTGTCTGTAAGCGGA
TGCCGGGAGCAGACAAGCCCGTCAGGGCGCGTCAGCGGGTGTTGGCGGGTGTCGGGGCGCAGCCATGACC
CAGTCACGTAGCGATAGCGGAGTGTATACTGGCTTAACTATGCGGCATCAGAGCAGATTGTACTGAGAGT
GCACCATATGCGGTGTGAAATACCGCACAGATGCGTAAGGAGAAAATACCGCATCAGGCGCTCTTCCGCT
TCCTCGCTCACTGACTCGCTGCGCTCGGTCGTTCGGCTGCGGCGAGCGGTATCAGCTCACTCAAAGGCGG
TAATACGGTTATCCACAGAATCAGGGGATAACGCAGGAAAGAACATGTGAGCAAAAGGCCAGCAAAAGGC
CAGGAACCGTAAAAAGGCCGCGTTGCTGGCGTTTTTCCATAGGCTCCGCCCCCCTGACGAGCATCACAAA
AATCGACGCTCAAGTCAGAGGTGGCGAAACCCGACAGGACTATAAAGATACCAGGCGTTTCCCCCTGGAA
GCTCCCTCGTGCGCTCTCCTGTTCCGACCCTGCCGCTTACCGGATACCTGTCCGCCTTTCTCCCTTCGGG
AAGCGTGGCGCTTTCTCATAGCTCACGCTGTAGGTATCTCAGTTCGGTGTAGGTCGTTCGCTCCAAGCTG
GGCTGTGTGCACGAACCCCCCGTTCAGCCCGACCGCTGCGCCTTATCCGGTAACTATCGTCTTGAGTCCA
ACCCGGTAAGACACGACTTATCGCCACTGGCAGCAGCCACTGGTAACAGGATTAGCAGAGCGAGGTATGT
AGGCGGTGCTACAGAGTTCTTGAAGTGGTGGCCTAACTACGGCTACACTAGAAGGACAGTATTTGGTATC
TGCGCTCTGCTGAAGCCAGTTACCTTCGGAAAAAGAGTTGGTAGCTCTTGATCCGGCAAACAAACCACCG
CTGGTAGCGGTGGTTTTTTTGTTTGCAAGCAGCAGATTACGCGCAGAAAAAAAGGATCTCAAGAAGATCC
TTTGATCTTTTCTACGGGGTCTGACGCTCAGTGGAACGAAAACTCACGTTAAGGGATTTTGGTCATGAGA
TTATCAAAAAGGATCTTCACCTAGATCCTTTTAAATTAAAAATGAAGTTTTAAATCAATCTAAAGTATAT
ATGAGTAAACTTGGTCTGACAGTTACCAATGCTTAATCAGTGAGGCACCTATCTCAGCGATCTGTCTATT
TCGTTCATCCATAGTTGCCTGACTCCCCGTCGTGTAGATAACTACGATACGGGAGGGCTTACCATCTGGC
CCCAGTGCTGCAATGATACCGCGAGACCCACGCTCACCGGCTCCAGATTTATCAGCAATAAACCAGCCAG
CCGGAAGGGCCGAGCGCAGAAGTGGTCCTGCAACTTTATCCGCCTCCATCCAGTCTATTAATTGTTGCCG
GGAAGCTAGAGTAAGTAGTTCGCCAGTTAATAGTTTGCGCAACGTTGTTGCCATTGCTACAGGCATCGTG
GTGTCACGCTCGTCGTTTGGTATGGCTTCATTCAGCTCCGGTTCCCAACGATCAAGGCGAGTTACATGAT
CCCCCATGTTGTGCAAAAAAGCGGTTAGCTCCTTCGGTCCTCCGATCGTTGTCAGAAGTAAGTTGGCCGC
AGTGTTATCACTCATGGTTATGGCAGCACTGCATAATTCTCTTACTGTCATGCCATCCGTAAGATGCTTT
TCTGTGACTGGTGAGTACTCAACCAAGTCATTCTGAGAATAGTGTATGCGGCGACCGAGTTGCTCTTGCC
CGGCGTCAATACGGGATAATACCGCGCCACATAGCAGAACTTTAAAAGTGCTCATCATTGGAAAACGTTC
TTCGGGGCGAAAACTCTCAAGGATCTTACCGCTGTTGAGATCCAGTTCGATGTAACCCACTCGTGCACCC
AACTGATCTTCAGCATCTTTTACTTTCACCAGCGTTTCTGGGTGAGCAAAAACAGGAAGGCAAAATGCCG
CAAAAAAGGGAATAAGGGCGACACGGAAATGTTGAATACTCATACTCTTCCTTTTTCAATATTATTGAAG
CATTTATCAGGGTTATTGTCTCATGAGCGGATACATATTTGAATGTATTTAGAAAAATAAACAAATAGGG
GTTCCGCGCACATTTCCCCGAAAAGTGCCACCTGACGTCTAAGAAACCATTATTATCATGACATTAACCT
ATAAAAATAGGCGTATCACGAGGCCCTTTCGTCTTCACCTCGAGAAA
Features (pLannotate 1.2.2; 13 found; start..end, strand, type, name):
      1..45      +  promoter       T5 promoter: bacteriophage T5 promoter for E. coli RNA polymerase, with embedded lac operator
     53..69      +  protein_bind   lac operator: The lac repressor binds to the lac operator to inhibit transcription in E. coli. This inhibition can be relieved by adding lactose or isopropyl-β-D-thiogalactopyranoside (IPTG). lac repressor encoded by lacI
    109..426     +  CDS            Spi1 (fragment): SPI1_MOUSE - Also known as Sfpi-1, Sfpi1. Experimental evidence at protein level: Swiss-Prot protein existence level 1. Binds to the PU-box, a purine-rich DNA sequence (5'-GAGGAA- 3') that can act as a lymphoid-specific enhancer. This protein is a transcriptional activator that may be specifically involved in the differentiation or activation of macrophages or B-cells. Also binds RNA and may modulate pre-mRNA splicing. From Mus musculus (Mouse).
    451..468     +  CDS            7xHis (fragment): 6xHis affinity tag
    491..585     +  terminator     lambda t0 terminator: transcription terminator from phage lambda
    600..628     +  promoter       cat promoter (fragment): promoter of the E. coli cat gene encoding chloramphenicol acetyltransferase
    629..1292    +  CDS            CmR (fragment): chloramphenicol acetyltransferase; cat; confers resistance to chloramphenicol
   1357..1443    +  terminator     rrnB T1 terminator: Escherichia coli rrnB; transcription terminator T1 from the E. coli rrnB gene
   1455..1496    +  CDS            rop (fragment): Rop protein, which maintains plasmids at low copy number; rop
   1598..1738    +  misc_feature   bom: basis of mobility region from pBR322
   1924..2512    -  rep_origin     ori: high-copy-number ColE1/pMB1/pBR322/pUC origin of replication
   2683..3543    -  CDS            AmpR: β-lactamase; bla; confers resistance to ampicillin, carbenicillin, and related antibiotics
   3544..3648    -  promoter       AmpR promoter: bla
