>Addgene plasmid #85733 | pQE60-mPU.1-ETS | addgene full sequence | sequence record 175402 | pREP-4; Addgene NGS Result
GACACCATCGAATGGCGCAAAACCTTTCGCGGTATGGCATGATAGCGCCCGGAAGAGAGTCAATTCAGGG
TGGTGAATGTGAAACCAGTAACGTTATACGATGTCGCAGAGTATGCCGGTGTCTCTTATCAGACCGTTTC
CCGCGTGGTGAACCAGGCCAGCCACGTTTCTGCGAAAACGCGGGAAAAAGTGGAAGCGGCGATGGCGGAG
CTGAATTACATTCCCAACCGCGTGGCACAACAACTGGCGGGCAAACAGTCGTTGCTGATTGGCGTTGCCA
CCTCCAGTCTGGCCCTGCACGCGCCGTCGCAAATTGTCGCGGCGATTAAATCTCGCGCCGATCAACTGGG
TGCCAGCGTGGTGGTGTCGATGGTAGAACGAAGCGGCGTCGAAGCCTGTAAAGCGGCGGTGCACAATCTT
CTCGCGCAACGCGTCAGTGGGCTGATCATTAACTATCCGCTGGATGACCAGGATGCCATTGCTGTGGAAG
CTGCCTGCACTAATGTTCCGGCGTTATTTCTTGATGTCTCTGACCAGACACCCATCAACAGTATTATTTT
CTCCCATGAAGACGGTACGCGACTGGGCGTGGAGCATCTGGTCGCATTGGGTCACCAGCAAATCGCGCTG
TTAGCGGGCCCATTAAGTTCTGTCTCGGCGCGTCTGCGTCTGGCTGGCTGGCATAAATATCTCACTCGCA
ATCAAATTCAGCCGATAGCGGAACGGGAAGGCGACTGGAGTGCCATGTCCGGTTTTCAACAAACCATGCA
AATGCTGAATGAGGGCATCGTTCCCACTGCGATGCTGGTTGCCAACGATCAGATGGCGCTGGGCGCAATG
CGCGCCATTACCGAGTCCGGGCTGCGCGTTGGTGCGGATATCTCGGTAGTGGGATACGACGATACCGAAG
ACAGCTCATGTTATATCCCGCCGTTAACCACCATCAAACAGGATTTTCGCCTGCTGGGGCAAACCAGCGT
GGACCGCTTGCTGCAACTCTCTCAGGGCCAGGCGGTGAAGGGCAATCAGCTGTTGCCCGTCTCACTGGTG
AAAAGAAAAACCACCCTGGCGCCCAATACGCAAACCGCCTCTCCCCGCGCGTTGGCCGATTCATTAATGC
AGCTGGCACGACAGGTTTCCCGACTGGAAAGCGGGCAGTGAGCGCAACGCAATTAATGTAAGTTAGCGCG
AATTGTCGACCAAAGCGGCCATCGTGCCTCCCCACTCCTGCAGTTCGGGGGCATGGATGCGCGGATAGCC
GCTGCTGGTTTCCTGGATGCCGACGGATTTGCACTGCCGGTAGAACTCCGCGAGGTCGTCCAGCCTCAGG
CAGCAGCTGAACCAACTCGCGAGGGGATCGAGCCCGGGGTGGGCGAAGAACTCCAGCATGAGATCCCCGC
GCTGGAGGATCATCCAGCCGGCGTCCCGGAAAACGATTCCGAAGCCCAACCTTTCATAGAAGGCGGCGGT
GGAATCGAAATCTCGTGATGGCAGGTTGGGCGTCGCTTGGTCGGTCATTTCGAACCCCAGAGTCCCGCTC
AGAAGAACTCGTCAAGAAGGCGATAGAAGGCGATGCGCTGCGAATCGGGAGCGGCGATACCGTAAAGCAC
GAGGAAGCGGTCAGCCCATTCGCCGCCAAGCTCTTCAGCAATATCACGGGTAGCCAACGCTATGTCCTGA
TAGCGGTCCGCCACACCCAGCCGGCCACAGTCGATGAATCCAGAAAAGCGGCCATTTTCCACCATGATAT
TCGGCAAGCAGGCATCGCCATGGGTCACGACGAGATCCTCGCCGTCGGGCATGCGCGCCTTGAGCCTGGC
GAACAGTTCGGCTGGCGCGAGCCCCTGATGCTCTTCGTCCAGATCATCCTGATCGACAAGACCGGCTTCC
ATCCGAGTACGTGCTCGCTCGATGCGATGTTTCGCTTGGTGGTCGAATGGGCAGGTAGCCGGATCAAGCG
TATGCAGCCGCCGCATTGCATCAGCCATGATGGATACTTTCTCGGCAGGAGCAAGGTGAGATGACAGGAG
ATCCTGCCCCGGCACTTCGCCCAATAGCAGCCAGTCCCTTCCCGCTTCAGTGACAACGTCGAGCACAGCT
GCGCAAGGAACGCCCGTCGTGGCCAGCCACGATAGCCGCGCTGCCTCGTCCTGCAGTTCATTCAGGGCAC
CGGACAGGTCGGTCTTGACAAAAAGAACCGGGCGCCCCTGCGCTGACAGCCGGAACACGGCGGCATCAGA
GCAGCCGATTGTCTGTTGTGCCCAGTCATAGCCGAATAGCCTCTCCACCCAAGCGGCCGGAGAACCTGCG
TGCAATCCATCTTGTTCAAGCATGCGAAACGACCGTCATCCTGTCTCTTGATCAGATCTTGATCCCCTGC
GCCATCAGATCCTTGGCGGCAAGAAAGCCATCCAGTTTACTTTGCAGGGCTTCCCAACCTTACCAGAGGG
CGCCCCAGCTGGCAATTCCGGTTCGCTTGCTGTCCATAAAACCGCCCAGTCTAGCTATCGCCATGTAAGC
CCACTGCAAGCTACCTGCTTTCTCTTTGCGCTTGCGTTTTCCCTTGTCCAGATAGCCCAGTAGCTGACAT
TCATCCGGGGTCAGCACCGTTTCTGCGGACTGGCTTTCTACGTGTTCCGCTTCCTTTAGCAGCCCTTGCG
CCCTGAGTGCTTGCGGCAGCGTGAAGCTTATCGATGATAAGCTGTCAAACATGAGAATTACAACTTATAT
CGTATGGGGCTGACTTCAGGTGCTACATTTGAAGAGATAAATTGCACTGAAATCTAGAAATATTTTATCT
GATTAATAAGATGATCTTCTTGAGATCGTTTTGGTCTGCGCGTAATCTCTTGCTCTGAAAACGAAAAAAC
CGCCTTGCAGGGCGGTTTTTCGAAGGTTCTCTGAGCTACCAACTCTTTGAACCGAGGTAACTGGCTTGGA
GGAGCGCAGTCACCAAAACTTGTCCTTTCAGTTTAGCCTTAACCGGCGCATGACTTCAAGACTAACTCCT
CTAAATCAATTACCAGTGGCTGCTGCCAGTGGTGCTTTTGCATGTCTTTCCGGGTTGGACTCAAGACGAT
AGTTACCGGATAAGGCGCAGCGGTCGGACTGAACGGGGGGTTCGTGCATACAGTCCAGCTTGGAGCGAAC
TGCCTACCCGGAACTGAGTGTCAGGCGTGGAATGAGACAAACGCGGCCATAACAGCGGAATGACACCGGT
AAACCGAAAGGCAGGAACAGGAGAGCGCACGAGGGAGCCGCCAGGGGGAAACGCCTGGTATCTTTATAGT
CCTGTCGGGTTTCGCCACCACTGATTTGAGCGTCAGATTTCGTGATGCTTGTCAGGGGGGCGGAGCCTAT
GGAAAAACGGCTTTGCCGCGGCCCTCTCACTTCCCTGTTAAGTATCTTCCTGGCATCTTCCAGGAAATCT
CCGCCCCGTTCGTAAGCCATTTCCGCTCGCCGCAGTCGAACGACCGAGCGTAGCGAGTCAGTGAGCGAGG
AAGCGGAATATATCCTGTATCACATATTCTGCTGACGCACCGGTGCAGCCTTTTTTCTCCTGCCACATGA
AGCACTTCACTGACACCCTCATCAGTGCCAACATAGTAAGCCAGTATACACTCCGCTAGCGCTGATGTCC
GGCGGTGCTTTTGCCGTTACGCACCACCCCGTCAGTAGCTGAACAGGAGGGACAGGGTCGACAATTCGCG
CGCGAAGGCGAAGCGGCATGCATTTACGTT
Features (pLannotate 1.2.2; 8 found; start..end, strand, type, name):
      1..78      +  promoter       lacI promoter: lacI
     79..1161    +  CDS            lacI: lac repressor; lacI; The lac repressor binds to the lac operator to inhibit transcription in E. coli. This inhibition can be relieved by adding lactose or isopropyl-β-D-thiogalactopyranoside (IPTG).
   1195..1518    -  CDS            ble (fragment): BLE_KLEPN - Experimental evidence at protein level: Swiss-Prot protein existence level 1. Binding protein with a strong affinity to the bleomycin family of antibiotics. Binds to CL990; an antimitotic-antibiotic compound. From Klebsiella pneumoniae.
   1539..2333    -  CDS            NeoR/KanR: aminoglycoside phosphotransferase from Tn5; aph(3')-II (or nptII); confers resistance to neomycin, kanamycin, and G418 (Geneticin®)
   2365..2688    -  CDS            tnpA (fragment): TN5P_ECOLX - Also known as tnp. Experimental evidence at protein level: Swiss-Prot protein existence level 1. Mediates transposition of transposon Tn5 by a 'cut and paste' mechanism. First, the monomeric transposase binds the 19 bp inverted DNA repeats flanking the transposon. Then, dimerization of the DNA- bound transposase creates a synaptic DNA complex. After nicking of the first DNA strand, excision of the transposon proceeds through a series of intermediates. The transposase then mediates the insertion of the transposon at a new site by strand transfer. The activity of the wild- type tran
   2820..3365    +  rep_origin     p15A ori: Plasmids containing the medium-copy-number p15A origin of replication can be propagated in E. coli cells that contain a second plasmid with the ColE1 origin.
   3453..3508    +  rep_origin     RSF ori (fragment): Plasmids containing the RSF 1030 origin of replication can be propagated in E. coli cells that contain additional plasmids with compatible origins.
   3627..3695    -  mobile_element IS1 (fragment): prokaryotic transposable element IS1
