[The description below was written by a language model from this plasmid's Addgene catalogue record and pLannotate feature annotations shown in this document.]
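Description:
pQE60-mPU.1-ETS is a bacterial expression plasmid built on the Qiagen pQE-60 backbone for producing the DNA-binding (ETS) domain of the mouse transcription factor PU.1 (Spi1), residues 167–272, in E. coli. The insert was cloned between the NcoI and HindIII sites, both retained, and carries a C-terminal 6xHis tag for metal-affinity purification. Transcription is driven by the bacteriophage T5 promoter, which is recognised by the host E. coli RNA polymerase. The promoter has an embedded lac operator and is followed by a second one, so expression is repressed by lac repressor and induced with IPTG. The lambda t0 terminator follows the tagged coding sequence. Downstream lie a partial cat promoter and chloramphenicol acetyltransferase fragment ending at the rrnB T1 terminator; these are backbone remnants, and chloramphenicol is not listed as a selection. The plasmid replicates from a ColE1/pMB1-type origin, with a bom site and a short rop fragment nearby, and is selected with ampicillin through β-lactamase. The catalogue gives the copy number as unknown.

The plasmid has no lacI gene of its own, so it is maintained in M15 cells already carrying the helper plasmid pREP-4, and the deposit accordingly includes a second sequence record for that helper. pREP-4 expresses lac repressor from the lacI promoter, confers kanamycin resistance through a Tn5-derived NeoR/KanR cassette flanked by ble and transposase fragments, and replicates from a p15A origin compatible with the ColE1-type origin of the expression plasmid. The associated publication indicates that the purified domain was used to study how PU.1 discriminates between DNA sequences and the role of hydration at the protein–DNA interface.
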