Addgene plasmid #85733: pQE60-mPU.1-ETS
Purpose: Expresses DNA-binding (ETS) domain of murine PU.1, residues 167-272, in M15 cells already pre-transformed with 2nd plasmid, pREP-4
Depositing lab: Gregory Poon. Depositing organization: Washington State University. Publication: Sequence discrimination by DNA-binding domain of ETS family transcription factor PU.1 is linked to specific hydration of protein-DNA interface. Poon GM. J Biol Chem. 2012 May 25;287(22):18297-307. doi: 10.1074/jbc.M112.342345. Epub 2012 Apr 2. PubMed 22474303.
Backbone
  Vector backbone: pQE-60
  Backbone manufacturer: Qiagen
  Backbone size w/o insert (bp): 3431
  Total vector size (bp): 3700
  Vector type: Bacterial Expression
Growth in bacteria
  Bacterial resistance: Ampicillin, 100 μg/mL
  Growth temperature: 37°C
  Growth strain: M15
  Copy number: Unknown
Gene/Insert
  Gene/Insert name: ETS domain of transcription factor PU.1 (alt name: Spi1)
  Species: M. musculus (mouse)
  Insert size (bp): 363
  GenBank ID: M38252.1 AAA40110.1
  Entrez Gene: Spi1 (a.k.a. Dis-1, Dis1, PU.1, Sfpi-1, Sfpi1, Spi-1, Tcfpu1, Tfpu.1)
  Tag / fusion protein: 6xHis tag (C terminal on insert)
  Cloning method: Restriction Enzyme; 5′ cloning site NcoI (not destroyed); 3′ cloning site HindIII (not destroyed)
  Sequencing primers: 5′ CCCGAAAAGTGCCACCTG; 3′ GTTCTGAGGTCATTACTGG
Terms and licenses: Academic/Nonprofit Terms; Industry Terms: Not Available to Industry
Depositor comments: M15 cells were purchased from Qiagen already pre-transformed with a plasmid pREP-4, which expresses the lac repressor. pREP-4 confers additional kanamycin resistance.
How to cite: pQE60-mPU.1-ETS was a gift from Gregory Poon (Addgene plasmid # 85733 ; http://n2t.net/addgene:85733 ; RRID:Addgene_85733)
