>Addgene plasmid #85733 | pQE60-mPU.1-ETS | depositor partial sequence | sequence record 172949 | CCCGAAAAGTGCCACCTG
NNNCNNNTNNTTATCATGACATTAACCTATAAAAATAGGCGTATCACGAGGCCCTTTCGTCTTCACCTCG
AGAAATCATAAAAAATTTATTTGCTTTGTGAGCGGATAACAATTATAATAGATTCAATTGTGAGCGGATA
ACAATTTCACACAGAATTCATTAAAGAGGAGAAATTAACCATGGGCAGCAAGAAGAAGATTCGTCTGTAC
CAATTCCTGCTCGATTTGCTGCGGTCAGGAGATATGAAAGACTCGATCTGGTGGGTCGATAAAGACAAAG
GTACCTTTCAATTCAGTTCTAAACATAAAGAGGCATTAGCGCACAGGTGGGGAATTCAGAAGGGCAATCG
CAAGAAGATGACATACCAGAAGATGGCGCGTGCTCTGCGCAACTATGGCAAGACTGGTGAAGTTAAGAAA
GTGAAGAAGAAATTGACGTATCAGTTTAGCGGCGAAGTATTAGGGCGTGGTGGGCTGGCCGAAAGACGCC
TTCCGCCACATCTAGTGCCTCGAGGTTCCAGATCTCATCACCATCACCATCACTAAGCTTAATTAGCTGA
GCTTGGACTCCTGTTGATAGATCCGGTAATGACCTCAGAACTCCATCTGGATTTGTTCAGAACGCTCGGT
TGCCCGCCGGGCGTTTTTTATTGGTGAGAATCCAAGCTAGCTTGGCGAGATTTTCAGGAGCTAAGGAAGC
TAAAAATGGAAAAAAAAAATCACTGGGATATACCACCGTTGATATATCGCCAATGGCATCGTAAAGAACA
TTTTTGAGGCATTTCAGTCAGTTGCTCAGTGTAGCTATAAGCGAGACGGTTCACCTGGAATATAACGGCC
TTTTTAAAGACCATAGAGAAAAGATAAGCGGAGGTTTTATCGGGCTTTTATTCACCATGCTTGCCCGCCT
GGATGAATGGCTCATCCGAAATTTCGGATGAGCAGTGG
